>Addgene plasmid | sgPBRM1-1- LentiCRISPRv2 Sequencing Result | analyzer sequence | sequence record 212214
AATTAATTCTGTGGAATGTGTGTCAGTTAGGGTGTGGAAAGTCCCCAGGCTCCCCAGCAGGCAGAAGTAT
GCAAAGCATGCATCTCAATTAGTCAGCAACCAGGTGTGGAAAGTCCCCAGGCTCCCCAGCAGGCAGAAGT
ATGCAAAGCATGCATCTCAATTAGTCAGCNAACCATAGTCCCGCCCCTAACTCCGCCCATCCCGCCCCTA
ACTCCGCCCAGTTCCGCCCATTCTCCGCCCCATGGCTGACTAATTTTTTTTATTTATGCAGAGGCCGAGG
CCGCCTCTGCCTCTGAGCTATTCCAGAAGTAGTGAGGAGGCTTTTTTGGAGGCCTAGGCTTTTGCAAAAA
GCTCCCGGGAGCTTGTATATCCATTTTCGGATCTGATCAGCACGTGTTGACAATTAATCATCGGCATAGT
ATATCGGCATAGTATAATACGACAAGGTGAGGAACTAAACCATGGCCAAGTTGACCAGTGCCGTTCCGGT
GCTCACCGCGCGCGACGTCGCCGGAGCGGTCGAGTTCTGGACCGACCGGCTCGGGTTCTCCCGGGACTTC
GTGGAGGACGACTTCGCCGGTGTGGTCCGGGACGACGTGACCCTGTTCATCAGCGCGGTCCAGGACCAGG
TGGTGCCGGACAACACCCTGGCCTGGGTGTGGGTGCGCGGCCTGGACGAGCTGTACGCCGAGTGGTCGGA
GGTCGTGTCCACGAACTTCCGGGACGCCTCCGGGCCGGCCATGACCGAGATCGGCGAGCAGCCGTGGGGG
CGGGAGTTCGCCCTGCGCGACCCGGCCGGCAACTGCGTGCACTTCGTGGCCGAGGAGCAGGACTGACACG
TGCTACGAGATTTCGATTCCACCGCCGCCTTCTATGAAAGGTTGGGCTTCGGAATCGTTTTCCGGGACGC
CGGCTGGATGATCCTCCAGCGCGGGGATCTCATGCTGGAGTTCTTCGCCCACCCCAACTTGTTTATTGCA
GCTTATAATGGTTACAAATAAAGCAATAGCATCACAAATTTCACAAATAAAGCATTTTTTTCACTGCATT
CTAGTTGTGGTTTGTCCAAACTCATCAATGTATCTTATCATGTCTGTATACCGTCGACCTCTAGCTAGAG
CTTGGCGTAATCATGGTCATAGCTGTTTCCTGTGTGAAATTGTTATCCGCTCACAATTCCACACAACATA
CGAGCCGGAAGCATAAAGTGTAAAGCCTGGGGTGCCTAATGAGTGAGCTAACTCACATTAATTGCGTTGC
GCTCACTGCCCGCTTTCCAGTCGGGAAACCTGTCGTGCCAGCTGCATTAATGAATCGGCCAACGCGCGGG
GAGAGGCGGTTTGCGTATTGGGCGCTCTTCCGCTTCCTCGCTCACTGACTCGCTGCGCTCGGTCGTTCGG
CTGCGGCGAGCGGTATCAGCTCACTCAAAGGCGGTAATACGGTTATCCACAGAATCAGGGGATAACGCAG
GAAAGAACATGTGAGCAAAAGGCCAGCAAAAGGCCAGGAACCGTAAAAAGGCCGCGTTGCTGGCGTTTTT
CCATAGGCTCCGCCCCCCTGACGAGCATCACAAAAATCGACGCTCAAGTCAGAGGTGGCGAAACCCGACA
GGACTATAAAGATACCAGGCGTTTCCCCCTGGAAGCTCCCTCGTGCGCTCTCCTGTTCCGACCCTGCCGC
TTACCGGATACCTGTCCGCCTTTCTCCCTTCGGGAAGCGTGGCGCTTTCTCATAGCTCACGCTGTAGGTA
TCTCAGTTCGGTGTAGGTCGTTCGCTCCAAGCTGGGCTGTGTGCACGAACCCCCCGTTCAGCCCGACCGC
TGCGCCTTATCCGGTAACTATCGTCTTGAGTCCAACCCGGTAAGACACGACTTATCGCCACTGGCAGCAG
CCACTGGTAACAGGATTAGCAGAGCGAGGTATGTAGGCGGTGCTACAGAGTTCTTGAAGTGGTGGCCTAA
CTACGGCTACACTAGAAGAACAGTATTTGGTATCTGCGCTCTGCTGAAGCCAGTTACCTTCGGAAAAAGA
GTTGGTAGCTCTTGATCCGGCAAACAAACCACCGCTGGTAGCGGTGGTTTTTTTGTTTGCAAGCAGCAGA
TTACGCGCAGAAAAAAAGGATCTCAAGAAGATCCTTTGATCTTTTCTACGGGGTCTGACGCTCAGTGGAA
CGAAAACTCACGTTAAGGGATTTTGGTCATGAGATTATCAAAAAGGATCTTCACCTAGATCCTTTTAAAT
TAAAAATGAAGTTTTAAATCAATCTAAAGTATATATGAGTAAACTTGGTCTGACAGTTACCAATGCTTAA
TCAGTGAGGCACCTATCTCAGCGATCTGTCTATTTCGTTCATCCATAGTTGCCTGACTCCCCGTCGTGTA
GATAACTACGATACGGGAGGGCTTACCATCTGGCCCCAGTGCTGCAATGATACCGCGAGACCCACGCTCA
CCGGCTCCAGATTTATCAGCAATAAACCAGCCAGCCGGAAGGGCCGAGCGCAGAAGTGGTCCTGCAACTT
TATCCGCCTCCATCCAGTCTATTAATTGTTGCCGGGAAGCTAGAGTAAGTAGTTCGCCAGTTAATAGTTT
GCGCAACGTTGTTGCCATTGCTACAGGCATCGTGGTGTCACGCTCGTCGTTTGGTATGGCTTCATTCAGC
TCCGGTTCCCAACGATCAAGGCGAGTTACATGATCCCCCATGTTGTGCAAAAAAGCGGTTAGCTCCTTCG
GTCCTCCGATCGTTGTCAGAAGTAAGTTGGCCGCAGTGTTATCACTCATGGTTATGGCAGCACTGCATAA
TTCTCTTACTGTCATGCCATCCGTAAGATGCTTTTCTGTGACTGGTGAGTACTCAACCAAGTCATTCTGA
GAATAGTGTATGCGGCGACCGAGTTGCTCTTGCCCGGCGTCAATACGGGATAATACCGCGCCACATAGCA
GAACTTTAAAAGTGCTCATCATTGGAAAACGTTCTTCGGGGCGAAAACTCTCAAGGATCTTACCGCTGTT
GAGATCCAGTTCGATGTAACCCACTCGTGCACCCAACTGATCTTCAGCATCTTTTACTTTCACCAGCGTT
TCTGGGTGAGCAAAAACAGGAAGGCAAAATGCCGCAAAAAAGGGAATAAGGGCGACACGGAAATGTTGAA
TACTCATACTCTTCCTTTTTCAATATTATTGAAGCATTTATCAGGGTTATTGTCTCATGAGCGGATACAT
ATTTGAATGTATTTAGAAAAATAAACAAATAGGGGTTCCGCGCACATTTCCCCGAAAAGTGCCACCTGAC
GTCGACGGATCGGGAGATCTCCCGATCCCCTATGGTGCACTCTCAGTACAATCTGCTCTGATGCCGCATA
GTTAAGCCAGTATCTGCTCCCTGCTTGTGTGTTGGAGGTCGCTGAGTAGTGCGCGAGCAAAATTTAAGCT
ACAACAAGGCAAGGCTTGACCGACAATTGCATGAAGAATCTGCTTAGGGTTAGGCGTTTTGCGCTGCTTC
GCGATGTACGGGCCAGATATACGCGTTGACATTGATTATTGACTAGTTATTAATAGTAATCAATTACGGG
GTCATTAGTTCATAGCCCATATATGGAGTTCCGCGTTACATAACTTACGGTAAATGGCCCGCCTGGCTGA
CCGCCCAACGACCCCCGCCCATTGACGTCAATAATGACGTATGTTCCCATAGTAACGCCAATAGGGACTT
TCCATTGACGTCAATGGGTGGAGTATTTACGGTAAACTGCCCACTTGGCAGTACATCAAGTGTATCATAT
GCCAAGTACGCCCCCTATTGACGTCAATGACGGTAAATGGCCCGCCTGGCATTATGCCCAGTACATGACC
TTATGGGACTTTCCTACTTGGCAGTACATCTACGTATTAGTCATCGCTATTACCATGGTGATGCGGTTTT
GGCAGTACATCAATGGGCGTGGATAGCGGTTTGACTCACGGGGATTTCCAAGTCTCCACCCCATTGACGT
CAATGGGAGTTTGTTTTGGCACCAAAATCAACGGGACTTTCCAAAATGTCGTAACAACTCCGCCCCATTG
ACGCAAATGGGCGGTAGGCGTGTACGGTGGGAGGTCTATATAAGCAGCGCGTTTTGCCTGTACTGGGTCT
CTCTGGTTAGACCAGATCTGAGCCTGGGAGCTCTCTGGCTAACTAGGGAACCCACTGCTTAAGCCTCAAT
AAAGCTTGCCTTGAGTGCTTCAAGTAGTGTGTGCCCGTCTGTTGTGTGACTCTGGTAACTAGAGATCCCT
CAGACCCTTTTAGTCAGTGTGGAAAATCTCTAGCAGTGGCGCCCGAACAGGGACTTGAAAGCGAAAGGGA
AACCAGAGGAGCTCTCTCGACGCAGGACTCGGCTTGCTGAAGCGCGCACGGCAAGAGGCGAGGGGCGGCG
ACTGGTGAGTACGCCAAAAATTTTGACTAGCGGAGGCTAGAAGGAGAGAGATGGGTGCGAGAGCGTCAGT
ATTAAGCGGGGGAGAATTAGATCGCGATGGGAAAAAATTCGGTTAAGGCCAGGGGGAAAGAAAAAATATA
AATTAAAACATATAGTATGGGCAAGCAGGGAGCTAGAACGATTCGCAGTTAATCCTGGCCTGTTAGAAAC
ATCAGAAGGCTGTAGACAAATACTGGGACAGCTACAACCATCCCTTCAGACAGGATCAGAAGAACTTAGA
TCATTATATAATACAGTAGCAACCCTCTATTGTGTGCATCAAAGGATAGAGATAAAAGACACCAAGGAAG
CTTTAGACAAGATAGAGGAAGAGCAAAACAAAAGTAAGACCACCGCACAGCAAGCGGCCGCTGATCTTCA
GACCTGGAGGAGGAGATATGAGGGACAATTGGAGAAGTGAATTATATAAATATAAAGTAGTAAAAATTGA
ACCATTAGGAGTAGCACCCACCAAGGCAAAGAGAAGAGTGGTGCAGAGAGAAAAAAGAGCAGTGGGAATA
GGAGCTTTGTTCCTTGGGTTCTTGGGAGCAGCAGGAAGCACTATGGGCGCAGCGTCAATGACGCTGACGG
TACAGGCCAGACAATTATTGTCTGGTATAGTGCAGCAGCAGAACAATTTGCTGAGGGCTATTGAGGCGCA
ACAGCATCTGTTGCAACTCACAGTCTGGGGCATCAAGCAGCTCCAGGCAAGAATCCTGGCTGTGGAAAGA
TACCTAAAGGATCAACAGCTCCTGGGGATTTGGGGTTGCTCTGGAAAACTCATTTGCACCACTGCTGTGC
CTTGGAATGCTAGTTGGAGTAATAAATCTCTGGAACAGATTTGGAATCACACGACCTGGATGGAGTGGGA
CAGAGAAATTAACAATTACACAAGCTTAATACACTCCTTAATTGAAGAATCGCAAAACCAGCAAGAAAAG
AATGAACAAGAATTATTGGAATTAGATAAATGGGCAAGTTTGTGGAATTGGTTTAACATAACAAATTGGC
TGTGGTATATAAAATTATTCATAATGATAGTAGGAGGCTTGGTAGGTTTAAGAATAGTTTTTGCTGTACT
TTCTATAGTGAATAGAGTTAGGCAGGGATATTCACCATTATCGTTTCAGACCCACCTCCCAACCCCGAGG
GGACCCGACAGGCCCGAAGGAATAGAAGAAGAAGGTGGAGAGAGAGACAGAGACAGATCCATTCGATTAG
TGAACGGATCGGCACTGCGTGCGCCAATTCTGCAGACAAATGGCAGTATTCATCCACAATTTTAAAAGAA
AAGGGGGGATTGGGGGGTACAGTGCAGGGGAAAGAATAGTAGACATAATAGCAACAGACATACAAACTAA
AGAATTACAAAAACAAATTACAAAAATTCAAAATTTTCGGGTTTATTACAGGGACAGCAGAGATCCAGTT
TGGTTAATTAACCCACAAGGAGACGACCTTCCACAAGTTTGTACAAAAAAGCAGGCTTTTCCCATGATTC
CTTCATATTTGCATATACGATACAAGGCTGTTAGAGAGATAATTAGAATTAATTTGACTGTAAACACAAA
GATATTAGTACAAAATACGTGACGTAGAAAGTAATAATTTCTTGGGTAGTTTGCAGTTTTAAAATTATGT
TTTAAAATGGACTATCATATGCTTACCGTAACTTGAAAGTATTTCGATTTCTTGGCTTTATATATCTTGT
GGAAAGGACGAAACACCGCGAGGAGATCTATATCTTGTTTTAGAGCTAGAAATAGCAAGTTAAAATAAGG
CTAGTCCGTTATCAACTTGAAAAAGTGGCACCGAGTCGGTGCTTTTTTGAATTCTAGATCTTGAGACAAA
TGGCAGTATTCATCCACACCCAGCTTTCTTGTACAAAGTGGTGGGTGAGGCGGTTCAGGTGGCGGAGGAA
GCTAGCTAGGTCTTGAAAGGAGTGGGAATTGGCTCCGGTGCCCGTCAGTGGGCAGAGCGCACATCGCCCA
CAGTCCCCGAGAAGTTGGGGGGAGGGGTCGGCAATTGATCCGGTGCCTAGAGAAGGTGGCGCGGGGTAAA
CTGGGAAAGTGATGTCGTGTACTGGCTCCGCCTTTTTCCCGAGGGTGGGGGAGAACCGTATATAAGTGCA
GTAGTCGCCGTGAACGTTCTTTTTCGCAACGGGTTTGCCGCCAGAACACAGGACCGGTTCTAGAGCGCTG
CCACCATGGACAAGAAGTACAGCATCGGCCTGGACATCGGCACCAACTCTGTGGGCTGGGCCGTGATCAC
CGACGAGTACAAGGTGCCCAGCAAGAAATTCAAGGTGCTGGGCAACACCGACCGGCACAGCATCAAGAAG
AACCTGATCGGAGCCCTGCTGTTCGACAGCGGCGAAACAGCCGAGGCCACCCGGCTGAAGAGAACCGCCA
GAAGAAGATACACCAGACGGAAGAACCGGATCTGCTATCTGCAAGAGATCTTCAGCAACGAGATGGCCAA
GGTGGACGACAGCTTCTTCCACAGACTGGAAGAGTCCTTCCTGGTGGAAGAGGATAAGAAGCACGAGCGG
CACCCCATCTTCGGCAACATCGTGGACGAGGTGGCCTACCACGAGAAGTACCCCACCATCTACCACCTGA
GAAAGAAACTGGTGGACAGCACCGACAAGGCCGACCTGCGGCTGATCTATCTGGCCCTGGCCCACATGAT
CAAGTTCCGGGGCCACTTCCTGATCGAGGGCGACCTGAACCCCGACAACAGCGACGTGGACAAGCTGTTC
ATCCAGCTGGTGCAGACCTACAACCAGCTGTTCGAGGAAAACCCCATCAACGCCAGCGGCGTGGACGCCA
AGGCCATCCTGTCTGCCAGACTGAGCAAGAGCAGACGGCTGGAAAATCTGATCGCCCAGCTGCCCGGCGA
GAAGAAGAATGGCCTGTTCGGAAACCTGATTGCCCTGAGCCTGGGCCTGACCCCCAACTTCAAGAGCAAC
TTCGACCTGGCCGAGGATGCCAAACTGCAGCTGAGCAAGGACACCTACGACGACGACCTGGACAACCTGC
TGGCCCAGATCGGCGACCAGTACGCCGACCTGTTTCTGGCCGCCAAGAACCTGTCCGACGCCATCCTGCT
GAGCGACATCCTGAGAGTGAACACCGAGATCACCAAGGCCCCCCTGAGCGCCTCTATGATCAAGAGATAC
GACGAGCACCACCAGGACCTGACCCTGCTGAAAGCTCTCGTGCGGCAGCAGCTGCCTGAGAAGTACAAAG
AGATTTTCTTCGACCAGAGCAAGAACGGCTACGCCGGCTACATTGACGGCGGAGCCAGCCAGGAAGAGTT
CTACAAGTTCATCAAGCCCATCCTGGAAAAGATGGACGGCACCGAGGAACTGCTCGTGAAGCTGAACAGA
GAGGACCTGCTGCGGAAGCAGCGGACCTTCGACAACGGCAGCATCCCCCACCAGATCCACCTGGGAGAGC
TGCACGCCATTCTGCGGCGGCAGGAAGATTTTTACCCATTCCTGAAGGACAACCGGGAAAAGATCGAGAA
GATCCTGACCTTCCGCATCCCCTACTACGTGGGCCCTCTGGCCAGGGGAAACAGCAGATTCGCCTGGATG
ACCAGAAAGAGCGAGGAAACCATCACCCCCTGGAACTTCGAGGAAGTGGTGGACAAGGGCGCTTCCGCCC
AGAGCTTCATCGAGCGGATGACCAACTTCGATAAGAACCTGCCCAACGAGAAGGTGCTGCCCAAGCACAG
CCTGCTGTACGAGTACTTCACCGTGTATAACGAGCTGACCAAAGTGAAATACGTGACCGAGGGAATGAGA
AAGCCCGCCTTCCTGAGCGGCGAGCAGAAAAAGGCCATCGTGGACCTGCTGTTCAAGACCAACCGGAAAG
TGACCGTGAAGCAGCTGAAAGAGGACTACTTCAAGAAAATCGAGTGCTTCGACTCCGTGGAAATCTCCGG
CGTGGAAGATCGGTTCAACGCCTCCCTGGGCACATACCACGATCTGCTGAAAATTATCAAGGACAAGGAC
TTCCTGGACAATGAGGAAAACGAGGACATTCTGGAAGATATCGTGCTGACCCTGACACTGTTTGAGGACA
GAGAGATGATCGAGGAACGGCTGAAAACCTATGCCCACCTGTTCGACGACAAAGTGATGAAGCAGCTGAA
GCGGCGGAGATACACCGGCTGGGGCAGGCTGAGCCGGAAGCTGATCAACGGCATCCGGGACAAGCAGTCC
GGCAAGACAATCCTGGATTTCCTGAAGTCCGACGGCTTCGCCAACAGAAACTTCATGCAGCTGATCCACG
ACGACAGCCTGACCTTTAAAGAGGACATCCAGAAAGCCCAGGTGTCCGGCCAGGGCGATAGCCTGCACGA
GCACATTGCCAATCTGGCCGGCAGCCCCGCCATTAAGAAGGGCATCCTGCAGACAGTGAAGGTGGTGGAC
GAGCTCGTGAAAGTGATGGGCCGGCACAAGCCCGAGAACATCGTGATCGAAATGGCCAGAGAGAACCAGA
CCACCCAGAAGGGACAGAAGAACAGCCGCGAGAGAATGAAGCGGATCGAAGAGGGCATCAAAGAGCTGGG
CAGCCAGATCCTGAAAGAACACCCCGTGGAAAACACCCAGCTGCAGAACGAGAAGCTGTACCTGTACTAC
CTGCAGAATGGGCGGGATATGTACGTGGACCAGGAACTGGACATCAACCGGCTGTCCGACTACGATGTGG
ACCATATCGTGCCTCAGAGCTTTCTGAAGGACGACTCCATCGACAACAAGGTGCTGACCAGAAGCGACAA
GAACCGGGGCAAGAGCGACAACGTGCCCTCCGAAGAGGTCGTGAAGAAGATGAAGAACTACTGGCGGCAG
CTGCTGAACGCCAAGCTGATTACCCAGAGAAAGTTCGACAATCTGACCAAGGCCGAGAGAGGCGGCCTGA
GCGAACTGGATAAGGCCGGCTTCATCAAGAGACAGCTGGTGGAAACCCGGCAGATCACAAAGCACGTGGC
ACAGATCCTGGACTCCCGGATGAACACTAAGTACGACGAGAATGACAAGCTGATCCGGGAAGTGAAAGTG
ATCACCCTGAAGTCCAAGCTGGTGTCCGATTTCCGGAAGGATTTCCAGTTTTACAAAGTGCGCGAGATCA
ACAACTACCACCACGCCCACGACGCCTACCTGAACGCCGTCGTGGGAACCGCCCTGATCAAAAAGTACCC
TAAGCTGGAAAGCGAGTTCGTGTACGGCGACTACAAGGTGTACGACGTGCGGAAGATGATCGCCAAGAGC
GAGCAGGAAATCGGCAAGGCTACCGCCAAGTACTTCTTCTACAGCAACATCATGAACTTTTTCAAGACCG
AGATTACCCTGGCCAACGGCGAGATCCGGAAGCGGCCTCTGATCGAGACAAACGGCGAAACCGGGGAGAT
CGTGTGGGATAAGGGCCGGGATTTTGCCACCGTGCGGAAAGTGCTGAGCATGCCCCAAGTGAATATCGTG
AAAAAGACCGAGGTGCAGACAGGCGGCTTCAGCAAAGAGTCTATCCTGCCCAAGAGGAACAGCGATAAGC
TGATCGCCAGAAAGAAGGACTGGGACCCTAAGAAGTACGGCGGCTTCGACAGCCCCACCGTGGCCTATTC
TGTGCTGGTGGTGGCCAAAGTGGAAAAGGGCAAGTCCAAGAAACTGAAGAGTGTGAAAGAGCTGCTGGGG
ATCACCATCATGGAAAGAAGCAGCTTCGAGAAGAATCCCATCGACTTTCTGGAAGCCAAGGGCTACAAAG
AAGTGAAAAAGGACCTGATCATCAAGCTGCCTAAGTACTCCCTGTTCGAGCTGGAAAACGGCCGGAAGAG
AATGCTGGCCTCTGCCGGCGAACTGCAGAAGGGAAACGAACTGGCCCTGCCCTCCAAATATGTGAACTTC
CTGTACCTGGCCAGCCACTATGAGAAGCTGAAGGGCTCCCCCGAGGATAATGAGCAGAAACAGCTGTTTG
TGGAACAGCACAAGCACTACCTGGACGAGATCATCGAGCAGATCAGCGAGTTCTCCAAGAGAGTGATCCT
GGCCGACGCTAATCTGGACAAAGTGCTGTCCGCCTACAACAAGCACCGGGATAAGCCCATCAGAGAGCAG
GCCGAGAATATCATCCACCTGTTTACCCTGACCAATCTGGGAGCCCCTGCCGCCTTCAAGTACTTTGACA
CCACCATCGACCGGAAGAGGTACACCAGCACCAAAGAGGTGCTGGACGCCACCCTGATCCACCAGAGCAT
CACCGGCCTGTACGAGACACGGATCGACCTGTCTCAGCTGGGAGGCGACAAGCGACCTGCCGCCACAAAG
AAGGCTGGACAGGCTAAGAAGAAGAAAGATTACAAAGACGATGACGATAAGGGATCCGGCGCAACAAACT
TCTCTCTGCTGAAACAAGCCGGAGATGTCGAAGAGAATCCTGGACCGACCGAGTACAAGCCCACGGTGCG
CCTCGCCACCCGCGACGACGTCCCCAGGGCCGTACGCACCCTCGCCGCCGCGTTCGCCGACTACCCCGCC
ACGCGCCACACCGTCGATCCGGACCGCCACATCGAGCGGGTCACCGAGCTGCAAGAACTCTTCCTCACGC
GCGTCGGGCTCGACATCGGCAAGGTGTGGGTCGCGGACGACGGCGCCGCGGTGGCGGTCTGGACCACGCC
GGAGAGCGTCGAAGCGGGGGCGGTGTTCGCCGAGATCGGCCCGCGCATGGCCGAGTTGAGCGGTTCCCGG
CTGGCCGCGCAGCAACAGATGGAAGGCCTCCTGGCGCCGCACCGGCCCAAGGAGCCCGCGTGGTTCCTGG
CCACCGTCGGAGTCTCGCCCGACCACCAGGGCAAGGGTCTGGGCAGCGCCGTCGTGCTCCCCGGAGTGGA
GGCGGCCGAGCGCGCCGGGGTGCCCGCCTTCCTGGAGACCTCCGCGCCCCGCAACCTCCCCTTCTACGAG
CGGCTCGGCTTCACCGTCACCGCCGACGTCGAGGTGCCCGAAGGACCGCGCACCTGGTGCATGACCCGCA
AGCCCGGTGCCTGAACGCGTTAAGTCGACAATCAACCTCTGGATTACAAAATTTGTGAAAGATTGACTGG
TATTCTTAACTATGTTGCTCCTTTTACGCTATGTGGATACGCTGCTTTAATGCCTTTGTATCATGCTATT
GCTTCCCGTATGGCTTTCATTTTCTCCTCCTTGTATAAATCCTGGTTGCTGTCTCTTTATGAGGAGTTGT
GGCCCGTTGTCAGGCAACGTGGCGTGGTGTGCACTGTGTTTGCTGACGCAACCCCCACTGGTTGGGGCAT
TGCCACCACCTGTCAGCTCCTTTCCGGGACTTTCGCTTTCCCCCTCCCTATTGCCACGGCGGAACTCATC
GCCGCCTGCCTTGCCCGCTGCTGGACAGGGGCTCGGCTGTTGGGCACTGACAATTCCGTGGTGTTGTCGG
GGAAATCATCGTCCTTTCCTTGGCTGCTCGCCTGTGTTGCCACCTGGATTCTGCGCGGGACGTCCTTCTG
CTACGTCCCTTCGGCCCTCAATCCAGCGGACCTTCCTTCCCGCGGCCTGCTGCCGGCTCTGCGGCCTCTT
CCGCGTCTTCGCCTTCGCCCTCAGACGAGTCGGATCTCCCTTTGGGCCGCCTCCCCGCGTCGACTTTAAG
ACCAATGACTTACAAGGCAGCTGTAGATCTTAGCCACTTTTTAAAAGAAAAGGGGGGACTGGAAGGGCTA
ATTCACTCCCAACGAAGACAAGATCTGCTTTTTGCTTGTACTGGGTCTCTCTGGTTAGACCAGATCTGAG
CCTGGGAGCTCTCTGGCTAACTAGGGAACCCACTGCTTAAGCCTCAATAAAGCTTGCCTTGAGTGCTTCA
AGTAGTGTGTGCCCGTCTGTTGTGTGACTCTGGTAACTAGAGATCCCTCAGACCCTTTTAGTCAGTGTGG
AAAATCTCTAGCAGGGCCCGTTTAAACCCGCTGATCAGCCTCGACTGTGCCTTCTAGTTGCCAGCCATCT
GTTGTTTGCCCCTCCCCCGTGCCTTCCTTGACCCTGGAAGGTGCCACTCCCACTGTCCTTTCCTAATAAA
ATGAGGAAATTGCATCGCATTGTCTGAGTAGGTGTCATTCTATTCTGGGGGGTGGGGTGGGGCAGGACAG
CAAGGGGGAGGATTGGGAAGACAATAGCAGGCATGCTGGGGATGCGGTGGGCTCTATGGCTTCTGAGGCG
GAAAGAACCAGCTGGGGCTCTAGGGGGTATCCCC
[124 nt withheld, positions 12705-12828]
C
[91 nt withheld, positions 12830-12920]
A
[49 nt withheld, positions 12922-12970]
CCTTTGACGTTGGAGTCCACGTTCTTT
[37 nt withheld, positions 12998-13034]
ACCCTATCTCGGTCTATTCTTTTGATTTATAAGGGATTTTGCCGATTTCGGCCTATTGGTTAAAAAATGA
GCTGATTTAACAAAAATTTAACGCG
Features (pLannotate 1.2.2; 35 found; start..end, strand, type, name):
     18..348     +  promoter       SV40 promoter: SV40 enhancer and early promoter
    396..443     +  promoter       EM7 promoter: synthetic bacterial promoter&nbsp
    462..836     +  CDS            BleoR: antibiotic-binding protein; Sh ble from Streptoalloteichus hindustanus; confers resistance to bleomycin, phleomycin, and Zeocin™
    846..971     +  CDS            ble (fragment): BLE_KLEPN - Experimental evidence at protein level: Swiss-Prot protein existence level 1. Binding protein with a strong affinity to the bleomycin family of antibiotics. Binds to CL990; an antimitotic-antibiotic compound. From Klebsiella pneumoniae.
    966..1087    +  polyA_signal   SV40 poly(A) signal: SV40 polyadenylation signal
   1158..1180    -  protein_bind   lac operator (fragment): The lac repressor binds to the lac operator to inhibit transcription in E. coli. This inhibition can be relieved by adding lactose or isopropyl-β-D-thiogalactopyranoside (IPTG). lac repressor encoded by lacI
   1184..1214    -  promoter       lac promoter: promoter for the E. coli lac operon
   1229..1250    -  protein_bind   CAP binding site: CAP binding activates transcription in the presence of cAMP. E. coli catabolite activator protein
   1263..1355    -  CDS            lacI (fragment): lac repressor; lacI; The lac repressor binds to the lac operator to inhibit transcription in E. coli. This inhibition can be relieved by adding lactose or isopropyl-β-D-thiogalactopyranoside (IPTG).
   1538..2126    -  rep_origin     ori: high-copy-number ColE1/pMB1/pBR322/pUC origin of replication
   2297..3157    -  CDS            AmpR: β-lactamase; bla; confers resistance to ampicillin, carbenicillin, and related antibiotics
   3158..3262    -  promoter       AmpR promoter: bla
   3321..3373    -  misc_feature   bom (fragment): basis of mobility region from pBR322
   3528..3907    +  enhancer       CMV enhancer: human cytomegalovirus immediate early enhancer
   3908..4107    +  promoter       CMV promoter: human cytomegalovirus (CMV) immediate early promoter
   4125..4305    +  LTR            5' LTR (truncated): truncated 5' long terminal repeat (LTR) from HIV-1
   4352..4477    +  misc_feature   HIV-1 Ψ: packaging signal of human immunodeficiency virus type 1
   4461..4824    +  CDS            HIV-1 gag (fragment): gag protein from human immunodeficiency virus 1; gag
   4970..5203    +  misc_feature   RRE: The Rev response element (RRE) of HIV-1 allows for Rev-dependent mRNA export from the nucleus to the cytoplasm.
   5580..5680    +  CDS            Rev (fragment): human immunodeficiency virus 1 (HIV-1) Rev protein; rev; enhances nuclear export of unspliced and incompletely spliced viral mRNAs
   5730..5847    +  misc_feature   cPPT/CTS: central polypurine tract and central termination sequence of HIV-1
   5913..5937    +  protein_bind   attB1: mutant version of attB; recombination site for the Gateway® BP reaction BP Clonase™
   5938..6169    +  promoter       U6 promoter: RNA polymerase III promoter for human U6 snRNA
   6197..6272    +  misc_RNA       gRNA scaffold: guide RNA scaffold for the Streptococcus pyogenes CRISPR/Cas9 system
   6318..6342    -  protein_bind   attB2: mutant version of attB; recombination site for the Gateway® BP reaction BP Clonase™
   6376..6394    +  CDS            small t antigen (fragment): SV40 (simian virus 40) small t antigen
   6420..6631    +  promoter       EF-1α core promoter: core promoter for human elongation factor EF-1α
   6656..10759   +  CDS            Cas9: Cas9 (Csn1) endonuclease from the Streptococcus pyogenes Type II CRISPR/Cas system generates RNA-guided double strand breaks in DNA
  10897..11494   +  CDS            PuroR (fragment): puromycin N-acetyltransferase; pac from Streptomyces; confers resistance to puromycin
  11510..12098   +  misc_feature   WPRE: woodchuck hepatitis virus posttranscriptional regulatory element
  12149..12168   +  misc_feature   cPPT/CTS (fragment): central polypurine tract and central termination sequence of HIV-1
  12170..12403   +  LTR            3' LTR (ΔU3): self-inactivating 3' long terminal repeat (LTR) from HIV-1
  12435..12659   +  polyA_signal   bGH poly(A) signal: bovine growth hormone polyadenylation signal
  12663..12684   +  promoter       SV40 promoter (fragment): SV40 enhancer and early promoter
  12705..4       +  rep_origin     f1 ori (across the origin) (sequence partly withheld): f1 bacteriophage origin of replication; arrow indicates direction of (+) strand synthesis
